>Addgene plasmid #106107 | px458_2A_GFP_sgRNA_ELAVL2 | depositor full sequence | sequence record 200918 | px458_2A_GFP_sgRNA_ELAVL2 sequence 9292 bps
GAGGGCCTATTTCCCATGATTCCTTCATATTTGCATATACGATACAAGGCTGTTAGAGAGATAATTGGAA
TTAATTTGACTGTAAACACAAAGATATTAGTACAAAATACGTGACGTAGAAAGTAATAATTTCTTGGGTA
GTTTGCAGTTTTAAAATTATGTTTTAAAATGGACTATCATATGCTTACCGTAACTTGAAAGTATTTCGAT
TTCTTGGCTTTATATATCTTGTGGAAAGGACGAAACACCGGTTCGTCACCAGTTGACTCTGTTTTAGAGC
TAGAAATAGCAAGTTAAAATAAGGCTAGTCCGTTATCAACTTGAAAAAGTGGCACCGAGTCGGTGCTTTT
TTGTTTTAGAGCTAGAAATAGCAAGTTAAAATAAGGCTAGTCCGTTTTTAGCGCGTGCGCCAATTCTGCA
GACAAATGGCTCTAGAGGTACCCGTTACATAACTTACGGTAAATGGCCCGCCTGGCTGACCGCCCAACGA
CCCCCGCCCATTGACGTCAATAGTAACGCCAATAGGGACTTTCCATTGACGTCAATGGGTGGAGTATTTA
CGGTAAACTGCCCACTTGGCAGTACATCAAGTGTATCATATGCCAAGTACGCCCCCTATTGACGTCAATG
ACGGTAAATGGCCCGCCTGGCATTGTGCCCAGTACATGACCTTATGGGACTTTCCTACTTGGCAGTACAT
CTACGTATTAGTCATCGCTATTACCATGGTCGAGGTGAGCCCCACGTTCTGCTTCACTCTCCCCATCTCC
CCCCCCTCCCCACCCCCAATTTTGTATTTATTTATTTTTTAATTATTTTGTGCAGCGATGGGGGCGGGGG
GGGGGGGGGGGCGCGCGCCAGGCGGGGCGGGGCGGGGCGAGGGGCGGGGCGGGGCGAGGCGGAGAGGTGC
GGCGGCAGCCAATCAGAGCGGCGCGCTCCGAAAGTTTCCTTTTATGGCGAGGCGGCGGCGGCGGCGGCCC
TATAAAAAGCGAAGCGCGCGGCGGGCGGGAGTCGCTGCGACGCTGCCTTCGCCCCGTGCCCCGCTCCGCC
GCCGCCTCGCGCCGCCCGCCCCGGCTCTGACTGACCGCGTTACTCCCACAGGTGAGCGGGCGGGACGGCC
CTTCTCCTCCGGGCTGTAATTAGCTGAGCAAGAGGTAAGGGTTTAAGGGATGGTTGGTTGGTGGGGTATT
AATGTTTAATTACCTGGAGCACCTGCCTGAAATCACTTTTTTTCAGGTTGGACCGGTGCCACCATGGACT
ATAAGGACCACGACGGAGACTACAAGGATCATGATATTGATTACAAAGACGATGACGATAAGATGGCCCC
AAAGAAGAAGCGGAAGGTCGGTATCCACGGAGTCCCAGCAGCCGACAAGAAGTACAGCATCGGCCTGGAC
ATCGGCACCAACTCTGTGGGCTGGGCCGTGATCACCGACGAGTACAAGGTGCCCAGCAAGAAATTCAAGG
TGCTGGGCAACACCGACCGGCACAGCATCAAGAAGAACCTGATCGGAGCCCTGCTGTTCGACAGCGGCGA
AACAGCCGAGGCCACCCGGCTGAAGAGAACCGCCAGAAGAAGATACACCAGACGGAAGAACCGGATCTGC
TATCTGCAAGAGATCTTCAGCAACGAGATGGCCAAGGTGGACGACAGCTTCTTCCACAGACTGGAAGAGT
CCTTCCTGGTGGAAGAGGATAAGAAGCACGAGCGGCACCCCATCTTCGGCAACATCGTGGACGAGGTGGC
CTACCACGAGAAGTACCCCACCATCTACCACCTGAGAAAGAAACTGGTGGACAGCACCGACAAGGCCGAC
CTGCGGCTGATCTATCTGGCCCTGGCCCACATGATCAAGTTCCGGGGCCACTTCCTGATCGAGGGCGACC
TGAACCCCGACAACAGCGACGTGGACAAGCTGTTCATCCAGCTGGTGCAGACCTACAACCAGCTGTTCGA
GGAAAACCCCATCAACGCCAGCGGCGTGGACGCCAAGGCCATCCTGTCTGCCAGACTGAGCAAGAGCAGA
CGGCTGGAAAATCTGATCGCCCAGCTGCCCGGCGAGAAGAAGAATGGCCTGTTCGGAAACCTGATTGCCC
TGAGCCTGGGCCTGACCCCCAACTTCAAGAGCAACTTCGACCTGGCCGAGGATGCCAAACTGCAGCTGAG
CAAGGACACCTACGACGACGACCTGGACAACCTGCTGGCCCAGATCGGCGACCAGTACGCCGACCTGTTT
CTGGCCGCCAAGAACCTGTCCGACGCCATCCTGCTGAGCGACATCCTGAGAGTGAACACCGAGATCACCA
AGGCCCCCCTGAGCGCCTCTATGATCAAGAGATACGACGAGCACCACCAGGACCTGACCCTGCTGAAAGC
TCTCGTGCGGCAGCAGCTGCCTGAGAAGTACAAAGAGATTTTCTTCGACCAGAGCAAGAACGGCTACGCC
GGCTACATTGACGGCGGAGCCAGCCAGGAAGAGTTCTACAAGTTCATCAAGCCCATCCTGGAAAAGATGG
ACGGCACCGAGGAACTGCTCGTGAAGCTGAACAGAGAGGACCTGCTGCGGAAGCAGCGGACCTTCGACAA
CGGCAGCATCCCCCACCAGATCCACCTGGGAGAGCTGCACGCCATTCTGCGGCGGCAGGAAGATTTTTAC
CCATTCCTGAAGGACAACCGGGAAAAGATCGAGAAGATCCTGACCTTCCGCATCCCCTACTACGTGGGCC
CTCTGGCCAGGGGAAACAGCAGATTCGCCTGGATGACCAGAAAGAGCGAGGAAACCATCACCCCCTGGAA
CTTCGAGGAAGTGGTGGACAAGGGCGCTTCCGCCCAGAGCTTCATCGAGCGGATGACCAACTTCGATAAG
AACCTGCCCAACGAGAAGGTGCTGCCCAAGCACAGCCTGCTGTACGAGTACTTCACCGTGTATAACGAGC
TGACCAAAGTGAAATACGTGACCGAGGGAATGAGAAAGCCCGCCTTCCTGAGCGGCGAGCAGAAAAAGGC
CATCGTGGACCTGCTGTTCAAGACCAACCGGAAAGTGACCGTGAAGCAGCTGAAAGAGGACTACTTCAAG
AAAATCGAGTGCTTCGACTCCGTGGAAATCTCCGGCGTGGAAGATCGGTTCAACGCCTCCCTGGGCACAT
ACCACGATCTGCTGAAAATTATCAAGGACAAGGACTTCCTGGACAATGAGGAAAACGAGGACATTCTGGA
AGATATCGTGCTGACCCTGACACTGTTTGAGGACAGAGAGATGATCGAGGAACGGCTGAAAACCTATGCC
CACCTGTTCGACGACAAAGTGATGAAGCAGCTGAAGCGGCGGAGATACACCGGCTGGGGCAGGCTGAGCC
GGAAGCTGATCAACGGCATCCGGGACAAGCAGTCCGGCAAGACAATCCTGGATTTCCTGAAGTCCGACGG
CTTCGCCAACAGAAACTTCATGCAGCTGATCCACGACGACAGCCTGACCTTTAAAGAGGACATCCAGAAA
GCCCAGGTGTCCGGCCAGGGCGATAGCCTGCACGAGCACATTGCCAATCTGGCCGGCAGCCCCGCCATTA
AGAAGGGCATCCTGCAGACAGTGAAGGTGGTGGACGAGCTCGTGAAAGTGATGGGCCGGCACAAGCCCGA
GAACATCGTGATCGAAATGGCCAGAGAGAACCAGACCACCCAGAAGGGACAGAAGAACAGCCGCGAGAGA
ATGAAGCGGATCGAAGAGGGCATCAAAGAGCTGGGCAGCCAGATCCTGAAAGAACACCCCGTGGAAAACA
CCCAGCTGCAGAACGAGAAGCTGTACCTGTACTACCTGCAGAATGGGCGGGATATGTACGTGGACCAGGA
ACTGGACATCAACCGGCTGTCCGACTACGATGTGGACCATATCGTGCCTCAGAGCTTTCTGAAGGACGAC
TCCATCGACAACAAGGTGCTGACCAGAAGCGACAAGAACCGGGGCAAGAGCGACAACGTGCCCTCCGAAG
AGGTCGTGAAGAAGATGAAGAACTACTGGCGGCAGCTGCTGAACGCCAAGCTGATTACCCAGAGAAAGTT
CGACAATCTGACCAAGGCCGAGAGAGGCGGCCTGAGCGAACTGGATAAGGCCGGCTTCATCAAGAGACAG
CTGGTGGAAACCCGGCAGATCACAAAGCACGTGGCACAGATCCTGGACTCCCGGATGAACACTAAGTACG
ACGAGAATGACAAGCTGATCCGGGAAGTGAAAGTGATCACCCTGAAGTCCAAGCTGGTGTCCGATTTCCG
GAAGGATTTCCAGTTTTACAAAGTGCGCGAGATCAACAACTACCACCACGCCCACGACGCCTACCTGAAC
GCCGTCGTGGGAACCGCCCTGATCAAAAAGTACCCTAAGCTGGAAAGCGAGTTCGTGTACGGCGACTACA
AGGTGTACGACGTGCGGAAGATGATCGCCAAGAGCGAGCAGGAAATCGGCAAGGCTACCGCCAAGTACTT
CTTCTACAGCAACATCATGAACTTTTTCAAGACCGAGATTACCCTGGCCAACGGCGAGATCCGGAAGCGG
CCTCTGATCGAGACAAACGGCGAAACCGGGGAGATCGTGTGGGATAAGGGCCGGGATTTTGCCACCGTGC
GGAAAGTGCTGAGCATGCCCCAAGTGAATATCGTGAAAAAGACCGAGGTGCAGACAGGCGGCTTCAGCAA
AGAGTCTATCCTGCCCAAGAGGAACAGCGATAAGCTGATCGCCAGAAAGAAGGACTGGGACCCTAAGAAG
TACGGCGGCTTCGACAGCCCCACCGTGGCCTATTCTGTGCTGGTGGTGGCCAAAGTGGAAAAGGGCAAGT
CCAAGAAACTGAAGAGTGTGAAAGAGCTGCTGGGGATCACCATCATGGAAAGAAGCAGCTTCGAGAAGAA
TCCCATCGACTTTCTGGAAGCCAAGGGCTACAAAGAAGTGAAAAAGGACCTGATCATCAAGCTGCCTAAG
TACTCCCTGTTCGAGCTGGAAAACGGCCGGAAGAGAATGCTGGCCTCTGCCGGCGAACTGCAGAAGGGAA
ACGAACTGGCCCTGCCCTCCAAATATGTGAACTTCCTGTACCTGGCCAGCCACTATGAGAAGCTGAAGGG
CTCCCCCGAGGATAATGAGCAGAAACAGCTGTTTGTGGAACAGCACAAGCACTACCTGGACGAGATCATC
GAGCAGATCAGCGAGTTCTCCAAGAGAGTGATCCTGGCCGACGCTAATCTGGACAAAGTGCTGTCCGCCT
ACAACAAGCACCGGGATAAGCCCATCAGAGAGCAGGCCGAGAATATCATCCACCTGTTTACCCTGACCAA
TCTGGGAGCCCCTGCCGCCTTCAAGTACTTTGACACCACCATCGACCGGAAGAGGTACACCAGCACCAAA
GAGGTGCTGGACGCCACCCTGATCCACCAGAGCATCACCGGCCTGTACGAGACACGGATCGACCTGTCTC
AGCTGGGAGGCGACAAAAGGCCGGCGGCCACGAAAAAGGCCGGCCAGGCAAAAAAGAAAAAGGAATTCGG
CAGTGGAGAGGGCAGAGGAAGTCTGCTAACATGCGGTGACGTCGAGGAGAATCCTGGCCCAGTGAGCAAG
GGCGAGGAGCTGTTCACCGGGGTGGTGCCCATCCTGGTCGAGCTGGACGGCGACGTAAACGGCCACAAGT
TCAGCGTGTCCGGCGAGGGCGAGGGCGATGCCACCTACGGCAAGCTGACCCTGAAGTTCATCTGCACCAC
CGGCAAGCTGCCCGTGCCCTGGCCCACCCTCGTGACCACCCTGACCTACGGCGTGCAGTGCTTCAGCCGC
TACCCCGACCACATGAAGCAGCACGACTTCTTCAAGTCCGCCATGCCCGAAGGCTACGTCCAGGAGCGCA
CCATCTTCTTCAAGGACGACGGCAACTACAAGACCCGCGCCGAGGTGAAGTTCGAGGGCGACACCCTGGT
GAACCGCATCGAGCTGAAGGGCATCGACTTCAAGGAGGACGGCAACATCCTGGGGCACAAGCTGGAGTAC
AACTACAACAGCCACAACGTCTATATCATGGCCGACAAGCAGAAGAACGGCATCAAGGTGAACTTCAAGA
TCCGCCACAACATCGAGGACGGCAGCGTGCAGCTCGCCGACCACTACCAGCAGAACACCCCCATCGGCGA
CGGCCCCGTGCTGCTGCCCGACAACCACTACCTGAGCACCCAGTCCGCCCTGAGCAAAGACCCCAACGAG
AAGCGCGATCACATGGTCCTGCTGGAGTTCGTGACCGCCGCCGGGATCACTCTCGGCATGGACGAGCTGT
ACAAGGAATTCTAACTAGAGCTCGCTGATCAGCCTCGACTGTGCCTTCTAGTTGCCAGCCATCTGTTGTT
TGCCCCTCCCCCGTGCCTTCCTTGACCCTGGAAGGTGCCACTCCCACTGTCCTTTCCTAATAAAATGAGG
AAATTGCATCGCATTGTCTGAGTAGGTGTCATTCTATTCTGGGGGGTGGGGTGGGGCAGGACAGCAAGGG
GGAGGATTGGGAAGAGAATAGCAGGCATGCTGGGGAGCGGCCGCAGGAACCCCTAGTGATGGAGTTGGCC
ACTCCCTCTCTGCGCGCTCGCTCGCTCACTGAGGCCGGGCGACCAAAGGTCGCCCGACGCCCGGGCTTTG
CCCGGGCGGCCTCAGTGAGCGAGCGAGCGCGCAGCTGCCTGCAGGGGCGCCTGATGCGGTATTTTCTCCT
TACGCATCTGTGCGGTATTTCACACCGCATA
[142 nt withheld, positions 6752-6893]
C
[141 nt withheld, positions 6895-7035]
CCTTTGACGTTGGAGTCCACGTTCTTT
[37 nt withheld, positions 7063-7099]
ACCCTATCTCGGGCTATTCTTTTGATTTATAAGGGATTTTGCCGATTTCGGCCTATTGGTTAAAAAATGA
GCTGATTTAACAAAAATTTAACGCGAATTTTAACAAAATATTAACGTTTACAATTTTATGGTGCACTCTC
AGTACAATCTGCTCTGATGCCGCATAGTTAAGCCAGCCCCGACACCCGCCAACACCCGCTGACGCGCCCT
GACGGGCTTGTCTGCTCCCGGCATCCGCTTACAGACAAGCTGTGACCGTCTCCGGGAGCTGCATGTGTCA
GAGGTTTTCACCGTCATCACCGAAACGCGCGAGACGAAAGGGCCTCGTGATACGCCTATTTTTATAGGTT
AATGTCATGATAATAATGGTTTCTTAGACGTCAGGTGGCACTTTTCGGGGAAATGTGCGCGGAACCCCTA
TTTGTTTATTTTTCTAAATACATTCAAATATGTATCCGCTCATGAGACAATAACCCTGATAAATGCTTCA
ATAATATTGAAAAAGGAAGAGTATGAGTATTCAACATTTCCGTGTCGCCCTTATTCCCTTTTTTGCGGCA
TTTTGCCTTCCTGTTTTTGCTCACCCAGAAACGCTGGTGAAAGTAAAAGATGCTGAAGATCAGTTGGGTG
CACGAGTGGGTTACATCGAACTGGATCTCAACAGCGGTAAGATCCTTGAGAGTTTTCGCCCCGAAGAACG
TTTTCCAATGATGAGCACTTTTAAAGTTCTGCTATGTGGCGCGGTATTATCCCGTATTGACGCCGGGCAA
GAGCAACTCGGTCGCCGCATACACTATTCTCAGAATGACTTGGTTGAGTACTCACCAGTCACAGAAAAGC
ATCTTACGGATGGCATGACAGTAAGAGAATTATGCAGTGCTGCCATAACCATGAGTGATAACACTGCGGC
CAACTTACTTCTGACAACGATCGGAGGACCGAAGGAGCTAACCGCTTTTTTGCACAACATGGGGGATCAT
GTAACTCGCCTTGATCGTTGGGAACCGGAGCTGAATGAAGCCATACCAAACGACGAGCGTGACACCACGA
TGCCTGTAGCAATGGCAACAACGTTGCGCAAACTATTAACTGGCGAACTACTTACTCTAGCTTCCCGGCA
ACAATTAATAGACTGGATGGAGGCGGATAAAGTTGCAGGACCACTTCTGCGCTCGGCCCTTCCGGCTGGC
TGGTTTATTGCTGATAAATCTGGAGCCGGTGAGCGTGGAAGCCGCGGTATCATTGCAGCACTGGGGCCAG
ATGGTAAGCCCTCCCGTATCGTAGTTATCTACACGACGGGGAGTCAGGCAACTATGGATGAACGAAATAG
ACAGATCGCTGAGATAGGTGCCTCACTGATTAAGCATTGGTAACTGTCAGACCAAGTTTACTCATATATA
CTTTAGATTGATTTAAAACTTCATTTTTAATTTAAAAGGATCTAGGTGAAGATCCTTTTTGATAATCTCA
TGACCAAAATCCCTTAACGTGAGTTTTCGTTCCACTGAGCGTCAGACCCCGTAGAAAAGATCAAAGGATC
TTCTTGAGATCCTTTTTTTCTGCGCGTAATCTGCTGCTTGCAAACAAAAAAACCACCGCTACCAGCGGTG
GTTTGTTTGCCGGATCAAGAGCTACCAACTCTTTTTCCGAAGGTAACTGGCTTCAGCAGAGCGCAGATAC
CAAATACTGTCCTTCTAGTGTAGCCGTAGTTAGGCCACCACTTCAAGAACTCTGTAGCACCGCCTACATA
CCTCGCTCTGCTAATCCTGTTACCAGTGGCTGCTGCCAGTGGCGATAAGTCGTGTCTTACCGGGTTGGAC
TCAAGACGATAGTTACCGGATAAGGCGCAGCGGTCGGGCTGAACGGGGGGTTCGTGCACACAGCCCAGCT
TGGAGCGAACGACCTACACCGAACTGAGATACCTACAGCGTGAGCTATGAGAAAGCGCCACGCTTCCCGA
AGGGAGAAAGGCGGACAGGTATCCGGTAAGCGGCAGGGTCGGAACAGGAGAGCGCACGAGGGAGCTTCCA
GGGGGAAACGCCTGGTATCTTTATAGTCCTGTCGGGTTTCGCCACCTCTGACTTGAGCGTCGATTTTTGT
GATGCTCGTCAGGGGGGCGGAGCCTATGGAAAAACGCCAGCAACGCGGCCTTTTTACGGTTCCTGGCCTT
TTGCTGGCCTTTTGCTCACATGT
Features (pLannotate 1.2.2; 19 found; start..end, strand, type, name):
      1..241     +  promoter       U6 promoter: RNA polymerase III promoter for human U6 snRNA
    271..346     +  misc_RNA       gRNA scaffold: guide RNA scaffold for the Streptococcus pyogenes CRISPR/Cas9 system
    353..396     +  misc_RNA       gRNA scaffold (fragment): guide RNA scaffold for the Streptococcus pyogenes CRISPR/Cas9 system
    443..728     +  enhancer       CMV enhancer: human cytomegalovirus immediate early enhancer; contains an 18-bp deletion relative to the standard CMV enhancer
    730..1007    +  promoter       chicken β-actin promoter: No description available
   1008..1236    +  intron         hybrid intron: hybrid between chicken β-actin (CBA) and minute virus of mice (MMV) introns (Gray et al., 2011)
   1374..2975    +  CDS            Cas9(N): N-terminal portion of Streptococcus pyogenes Cas9 (Zetsche et al., 2015)
   2976..5474    +  CDS            Cas9(C): C-terminal portion of Streptococcus pyogenes Cas9 (Zetsche et al., 2015)
   5475..5522    +  CDS            nucleoplasmin NLS: bipartite nuclear localization signal from nucleoplasmin
   5592..6305    +  CDS            EGFP: EGFP is a basic (constitutively fluorescent) green fluorescent protein published in 1996, derived from Aequorea victoria. It is reported to be a rapidly-maturing weak dimer with moderate acid sensitivity.
   6339..6450    +  polyA_signal   bGH poly(A) signal: bovine growth hormone polyadenylation signal
   6555..6695    +  repeat_region  AAV2 ITR: inverted terminal repeat of adeno-associated virus serotype 2 inverted
   6700..6751    -  misc_feature   bom (fragment): basis of mobility region from pBR322
   6770..7150    +  rep_origin     M13 ori (sequence partly withheld): M13 bacteriophage origin of replication; arrow indicates direction of (+) strand synthesis
   7226..7275    -  misc_feature   bom (fragment): basis of mobility region from pBR322
   7377..7412    -  CDS            rop (fragment): Rop protein, which maintains plasmids at low copy number; rop
   7507..7611    +  promoter       AmpR promoter: bla
   7612..8472    +  CDS            AmpR: β-lactamase; bla; confers resistance to ampicillin, carbenicillin, and related antibiotics
   8643..9231    +  rep_origin     ori: high-copy-number ColE1/pMB1/pBR322/pUC origin of replication
