[The description below was written by a language model from this plasmid's Addgene catalogue record and pLannotate feature annotations shown in this document.]
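Description:
px458_2A_GFP_sgRNA_ELAVL2 is an all-in-one CRISPR knockout plasmid built on the px458 backbone for expression in mammalian cells, carrying a single guide RNA directed against human ELAVL2 (also known as HuB or HEL-N1). It is maintained in E. coli through a high-copy ColE1/pUC-type origin and selected with ampicillin via the β-lactamase gene. An M13/f1-type phage origin is also annotated in the backbone, together with small fragments of bom and rop sequence that appear to be backbone remnants. A single AAV2 inverted terminal repeat lies downstream of the expression cassette. With only one ITR annotated, the plasmid is not set up as a packageable AAV genome.

The payload consists of two expression units. A human U6 RNA polymerase III promoter drives the sgRNA, with the ELAVL2-specific spacer sitting in the gap between the promoter and the Streptococcus pyogenes gRNA scaffold. A second partial scaffold annotation follows the first. Downstream, a hybrid promoter made of the CMV enhancer, chicken β-actin promoter and a hybrid intron drives S. pyogenes Cas9. The annotation tool splits Cas9 into contiguous N- and C-terminal portions, which together form one continuous coding sequence, followed by a nucleoplasmin nuclear localization signal. EGFP follows in the same transcript and, as the plasmid name indicates, is linked through a 2A peptide, though that element is not itself annotated. The transcript ends at a bGH polyadenylation signal. Co-expression of EGFP with Cas9 allows transfected cells to be identified or sorted by fluorescence, which is useful when isolating ELAVL2 knockout clones. The cloning sites used to insert the guide are not recorded.
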