Addgene plasmid #106107: px458_2A_GFP_sgRNA_ELAVL2
Purpose: CRISPR knockout. Expresses Cas9, EGFP, and sgRNA targeting ELAVL2
Depositing lab: Thomas Tuschl. Depositing organization: Rockefeller University. Publication: The TIA1 RNA-Binding Protein Family Regulates EIF2AK2-Mediated Stress Response and Cell Cycle Progression. Meyer C, Garzia A, Mazzola M, Gerstberger S, Molina H, Tuschl T. Mol Cell. 2018 Feb 15;69(4):622-635.e6. doi: 10.1016/j.molcel.2018.01.011. PubMed 29429924.
Backbone
  Vector backbone: px458
  Vector type: CRISPR
Growth in bacteria
  Bacterial resistance: Ampicillin, 100 μg/mL
  Growth temperature: 37°C
  Growth strain: DH5alpha
  Copy number: Unknown
Gene/Insert
  Gene/Insert name: gRNA targeting ELAVL2
  gRNA/shRNA sequence: GTTCGTCACCAGTTGACTCT
  Species: H. sapiens (human)
  Entrez Gene: ELAVL2 (a.k.a. HEL-N1, HELN1, HUB)
  Cloning method: Restriction Enzyme; 5′ cloning site unknown (unknown if destroyed); 3′ cloning site unknown (unknown if destroyed)
Terms and licenses: Academic/Nonprofit Terms; Industry Terms: Not Available to Industry
How to cite: px458_2A_GFP_sgRNA_ELAVL2 was a gift from Thomas Tuschl (Addgene plasmid # 106107 ; http://n2t.net/addgene:106107 ; RRID:Addgene_106107)
