>Addgene plasmid #106107 | px458_2A_GFP_sgRNA_ELAVL2 | addgene partial sequence | sequence record 203425 | Addgene Partial NGS Result
GGGCGGGGCGAGGGGCGGGGCGGGGCGAGGCGGAGAGGTGCGGCGGCAGCCAATCAGAGCGGCGCGCTCC
GAAAGTTTCCTTTTATGGCGAGGCGGCGGCGGCGGCGGCCCTATAAAAAGCGAAGCGCGCGGCGGGCGGG
AGTCGCTGCGCGCTGCCTTCGCCCCGTGCCCCGCTCCGCCGCCGCCTCGCGCCGCCCGCCCCGGCTCTGA
CTGACCGCGTTACTCCCACAGGTGAGCGGGCGGGACGGCCCTTCTCCTCCGGGCTGTAATTAGCTGAGCA
AGAGGTAAGGGTTTAAGGGATGGTTGGTTGGTGGGGTATTAATGTTTAATTACCTGGAGCACCTGCCTGA
AATCACTTTTTTTCAGGTTGGACCGGTGCCACCATGGACTATAAGGACCACGACGGAGACTACAAGGATC
ATGATATTGATTACAAAGACGATGACGATAAGATGGCCCCAAAGAAGAAGCGGAAGGTCGGTATCCACGG
AGTCCCAGCAGCCGACAAGAAGTACAGCATCGGCCTGGACATCGGCACCAACTCTGTGGGCTGGGCCGTG
ATCACCGACGAGTACAAGGTGCCCAGCAAGAAATTCAAGGTGCTGGGCAACACCGACCGGCACAGCATCA
AGAAGAACCTGATCGGAGCCCTGCTGTTCGACAGCGGCGAAACAGCCGAGGCCACCCGGCTGAAGAGAAC
CGCCAGAAGAAGATACACCAGACGGAAGAACCGGATCTGCTATCTGCAAGAGATCTTCAGCAACGAGATG
GCCAAGGTGGACGACAGCTTCTTCCACAGACTGGAAGAGTCCTTCCTGGTGGAAGAGGATAAGAAGCACG
AGCGGCACCCCATCTTCGGCAACATCGTGGACGAGGTGGCCTACCACGAGAAGTACCCCACCATCTACCA
CCTGAGAAAGAAACTGGTGGACAGCACCGACAAGGCCGACCTGCGGCTGATCTATCTGGCCCTGGCCCAC
ATGATCAAGTTCCGGGGCCACTTCCTGATCGAGGGCGACCTGAACCCCGACAACAGCGACGTGGACAAGC
TGTTCATCCAGCTGGTGCAGACCTACAACCAGCTGTTCGAGGAAAACCCCATCAACGCCAGCGGCGTGGA
CGCCAAGGCCATCCTGTCTGCCAGACTGAGCAAGAGCAGACGGCTGGAAAATCTGATCGCCCAGCTGCCC
GGCGAGAAGAAGAATGGCCTGTTCGGAAACCTGATTGCCCTGAGCCTGGGCCTGACCCCCAACTTCAAGA
GCAACTTCGACCTGGCCGAGGATGCCAAACTGCAGCTGAGCAAGGACACCTACGACGACGACCTGGACAA
CCTGCTGGCCCAGATCGGCGACCAGTACGCCGACCTGTTTCTGGCCGCCAAGAACCTGTCCGACGCCATC
CTGCTGAGCGACATCCTGAGAGTGAACACCGAGATCACCAAGGCCCCCCTGAGCGCCTCTATGATCAAGA
GATACGACGAGCACCACCAGGACCTGACCCTGCTGAAAGCTCTCGTGCGGCAGCAGCTGCCTGAGAAGTA
CAAAGAGATTTTCTTCGACCAGAGCAAGAACGGCTACGCCGGCTACATTGACGGCGGAGCCAGCCAGGAA
GAGTTCTACAAGTTCATCAAGCCCATCCTGGAAAAGATGGACGGCACCGAGGAACTGCTCGTGAAGCTGA
ACAGAGAGGACCTGCTGCGGAAGCAGCGGACCTTCGACAACGGCAGCATCCCCCACCAGATCCACCTGGG
AGAGCTGCACGCCATTCTGCGGCGGCAGGAAGATTTTTACCCATTCCTGAAGGACAACCGGGAAAAGATC
GAGAAGATCCTGACCTTCCGCATCCCCTACTACGTGGGCCCTCTGGCCAGGGGAAACAGCAGATTCGCCT
GGATGACCAGAAAGAGCGAGGAAACCATCACCCCCTGGAACTTCGAGGAAGTGGTGGACAAGGGCGCTTC
CGCCCAGAGCTTCATCGAGCGGATGACCAACTTCGATAAGAACCTGCCCAACGAGAAGGTGCTGCCCAAG
CACAGCCTGCTGTACGAGTACTTCACCGTGTATAACGAGCTGACCAAAGTGAAATACGTGACCGAGGGAA
TGAGAAAGCCCGCCTTCCTGAGCGGCGAGCAGAAAAAGGCCATCGTGGACCTGCTGTTCAAGACCAACCG
GAAAGTGACCGTGAAGCAGCTGAAAGAGGACTACTTCAAGAAAATCGAGTGCTTCGACTCCGTGGAAATC
TCCGGCGTGGAAGATCGGTTCAACGCCTCCCTGGGCACATACCACGATCTGCTGAAAATTATCAAGGACA
AGGACTTCCTGGACAATGAGGAAAACGAGGACATTCTGGAAGATATCGTGCTGACCCTGACACTGTTTGA
GGACAGAGAGATGATCGAGGAACGGCTGAAAACCTATGCCCACCTGTTCGACGACAAAGTGATGAAGCAG
CTGAAGCGGCGGAGATACACCGGCTGGGGCAGGCTGAGCCGGAAGCTGATCAACGGCATCCGGGACAAGC
AGTCCGGCAAGACAATCCTGGATTTCCTGAAGTCCGACGGCTTCGCCAACAGAAACTTCATGCAGCTGAT
CCACGACGACAGCCTGACCTTTAAAGAGGACATCCAGAAAGCCCAGGTGTCCGGCCAGGGCGATAGCCTG
CACGAGCACATTGCCAATCTGGCCGGCAGCCCCGCCATTAAGAAGGGCATCCTGCAGACAGTGAAGGTGG
TGGACGAGCTCGTGAAAGTGATGGGCCGGCACAAGCCCGAGAACATCGTGATCGAAATGGCCAGAGAGAA
CCAGACCACCCAGAAGGGACAGAAGAACAGCCGCGAGAGAATGAAGCGGATCGAAGAGGGCATCAAAGAG
CTGGGCAGCCAGATCCTGAAAGAACACCCCGTGGAAAACACCCAGCTGCAGAACGAGAAGCTGTACCTGT
ACTACCTGCAGAATGGGCGGGATATGTACGTGGACCAGGAACTGGACATCAACCGGCTGTCCGACTACGA
TGTGGACCATATCGTGCCTCAGAGCTTTCTGAAGGACGACTCCATCGACAACAAGGTGCTGACCAGAAGC
GACAAGAACCGGGGCAAGAGCGACAACGTGCCCTCCGAAGAGGTCGTGAAGAAGATGAAGAACTACTGGC
GGCAGCTGCTGAACGCCAAGCTGATTACCCAGAGAAAGTTCGACAATCTGACCAAGGCCGAGAGAGGCGG
CCTGAGCGAACTGGATAAGGCCGGCTTCATCAAGAGACAGCTGGTGGAAACCCGGCAGATCACAAAGCAC
GTGGCACAGATCCTGGACTCCCGGATGAACACTAAGTACGACGAGAATGACAAGCTGATCCGGGAAGTGA
AAGTGATCACCCTGAAGTCCAAGCTGGTGTCCGATTTCCGGAAGGATTTCCAGTTTTACAAAGTGCGCGA
GATCAACAACTACCACCACGCCCACGACGCCTACCTGAACGCCGTCGTGGGAACCGCCCTGATCAAAAAG
TACCCTAAGCTGGAAAGCGAGTTCGTGTACGGCGACTACAAGGTGTACGACGTGCGGAAGATGATCGCCA
AGAGCGAGCAGGAAATCGGCAAGGCTACCGCCAAGTACTTCTTCTACAGCAACATCATGAACTTTTTCAA
GACCGAGATTACCCTGGCCAACGGCGAGATCCGGAAGCGGCCTCTGATCGAGACAAACGGCGAAACCGGG
GAGATCGTGTGGGATAAGGGCCGGGATTTTGCCACCGTGCGGAAAGTGCTGAGCATGCCCCAAGTGAATA
TCGTGAAAAAGACCGAGGTGCAGACAGGCGGCTTCAGCAAAGAGTCTATCCTGCCCAAGAGGAACAGCGA
TAAGCTGATCGCCAGAAAGAAGGACTGGGACCCTAAGAAGTACGGCGGCTTCGACAGCCCCACCGTGGCC
TATTCTGTGCTGGTGGTGGCCAAAGTGGAAAAGGGCAAGTCCAAGAAACTGAAGAGTGTGAAAGAGCTGC
TGGGGATCACCATCATGGAAAGAAGCAGCTTCGAGAAGAATCCCATCGACTTTCTGGAAGCCAAGGGCTA
CAAAGAAGTGAAAAAGGACCTGATCATCAAGCTGCCTAAGTACTCCCTGTTCGAGCTGGAAAACGGCCGG
AAGAGAATGCTGGCCTCTGCCGGCGAACTGCAGAAGGGAAACGAACTGGCCCTGCCCTCCAAATATGTGA
ACTTCCTGTACCTGGCCAGCCACTATGAGAAGCTGAAGGGCTCCCCCGAGGATAATGAGCAGAAACAGCT
GTTTGTGGAACAGCACAAGCACTACCTGGACGAGATCATCGAGCAGATCAGCGAGTTCTCCAAGAGAGTG
ATCCTGGCCGACGCTAATCTGGACAAAGTGCTGTCCGCCTACAACAAGCACCGGGATAAGCCCATCAGAG
AGCAGGCCGAGAATATCATCCACCTGTTTACCCTGACCAATCTGGGAGCCCCTGCCGCCTTCAAGTACTT
TGACACCACCATCGACCGGAAGAGGTACACCAGCACCAAAGAGGTGCTGGACGCCACCCTGATCCACCAG
AGCATCACCGGCCTGTACGAGACACGGATCGACCTGTCTCAGCTGGGAGGCGACAAAAGGCCGGCGGCCA
CGAAAAAGGCCGGCCAGGCAAAAAAGAAAAAGGAATTCGGCAGTGGAGAGGGCAGAGGAAGTCTGCTAAC
ATGCGGTGACGTCGAGGAGAATCCTGGCCCAGTGAGCAAGGGCGAGGAGCTGTTCACCGGGGTGGTGCCC
ATCCTGGTCGAGCTGGACGGCGACGTAAACGGCCACAAGTTCAGCGTGTCCGGCGAGGGCGAGGGCGATG
CCACCTACGGCAAGCTGACCCTGAAGTTCATCTGCACCACCGGCAAGCTGCCCGTGCCCTGGCCCACCCT
CGTGACCACCCTGACCTACGGCGTGCAGTGCTTCAGCCGCTACCCCGACCACATGAAGCAGCACGACTTC
TTCAAGTCCGCCATGCCCGAAGGCTACGTCCAGGAGCGCACCATCTTCTTCAAGGACGACGGCAACTACA
AGACCCGCGCCGAGGTGAAGTTCGAGGGCGACACCCTGGTGAACCGCATCGAGCTGAAGGGCATCGACTT
CAAGGAGGACGGCAACATCCTGGGGCACAAGCTGGAGTACAACTACAACAGCCACAACGTCTATATCATG
GCCGACAAGCAGAAGAACGGCATCAAGGTGAACTTCAAGATCCGCCACAACATCGAGGACGGCAGCGTGC
AGCTCGCCGACCACTACCAGCAGAACACCCCCATCGGCGACGGCCCCGTGCTGCTGCCCGACAACCACTA
CCTGAGCACCCAGTCCGCCCTGAGCAAAGACCCCAACGAGAAGCGCGATCACATGGTCCTGCTGGAGTTC
GTGACCGCCGCCGGGATCACTCTCGGCATGGACGAGCTGTACAAGGAATTCTAACTAGAGCTCGCTGATC
AGCCTCGACTGTGCCTTCTAGTTGCCAGCCATCTGTTGTTTGCCCCTCCCCCGTGCCTTCCTTGACCCTG
GAAGGTGCCACTCCCACTGTCCTTTCCTAATAAAATGAGGAAATTGCATCGCATTGTCTGAGTAGGTGTC
ATTCTATTCTGGGGGGTGGGGTGGGGCAGGACAGCAAGGGGGAGGATTGGGAAGAGAATAGCAGGCATGC
TGGGGAGCGGCCGCAGGAACCCCTAGTGATGGAGTTGGCCACTCCCTCTCTGCGCGCTCGCTCGCTCACT
GAGGCCGGGCGACCAAAGGTCGCCCGACGCCCGGGCTTTGCCCGGGCGGCCTCAGTGAGCGAGCGAGCGC
GCAGCTGCCTGCAGGGGCGCCTGATGCGGTATTTTCTCCTTACGCATCTGTGCGGTATTTCACACCGCAT
A
[95 nt withheld, positions 5882-5976]
T
[46 nt withheld, positions 5978-6023]
C
[141 nt withheld, positions 6025-6165]
CCTTTGACGTTGGAGTCCACGTTCTTT
[37 nt withheld, positions 6193-6229]
ACTCTATCTCGGGCTATTCTTTTGATTTATAAGGGATTTTGCCGATTTCGGTCTATTGGTTAAAAAATGA
GCTGATTTAACAAAAATTTAACGCGAATTTTAACAAAATATTAACGTTTACAATTTTATGGTGCACTCTC
AGTACAATCTGCTCTGATGCCGCATAGTTAAGCCAGCCCCGACACCCGCCAACACCCGCTGACGCGCCCT
GACGGGCTTGTCTGCTCCCGGCATCCGCTTACAGACAAGCTGTGACCGTCTCCGGGAGCTGCATGTGTCA
GAGGTTTTCACCGTCATCACCGAAACGCGCGAGACGAAAGGGCCTCGTGATACGCCTATTTTTATAGGTT
AATGTCATGATAATAATGGTTTCTTAGACGTCAGGTGGCACTTTTCGGGGAAATGTGCGCGGAACCCCTA
TTTGTTTATTTTTCTAAATACATTCAAATATGTATCCGCTCATGAGACAATAACCCTGATAAATGCTTCA
ATAATATTGAAAAAGGAAGAGTATGAGTATTCAACATTTCCGTGTCGCCCTTATTCCCTTTTTTGCGGCA
TTTTGCCTTCCTGTTTTTGCTCACCCAGAAACGCTGGTGAAAGTAAAAGATGCTGAAGATCAGTTGGGTG
CACGAGTGGGTTACATCGAACTGGATCTCAACAGCGGTAAGATCCTTGAGAGTTTTCGCCCCGAAGAACG
TTTTCCAATGATGAGCACTTTTAAAGTTCTGCTATGTGGCGCGGTATTATCCCGTATTGACGCCGGGCAA
GAGCAACTCGGTCGCCGCATACACTATTCTCAGAATGACTTGGTTGAGTACTCACCAGTCACAGAAAAGC
ATCTTACGGATGGCATGACAGTAAGAGAATTATGCAGTGCTGCCATAACCATGAGTGATAACACTGCGGC
CAACTTACTTCTGACAACGATCGGAGGACCGAAGGAGCTAACCGCTTTTTTGCACAACATGGGGGATCAT
GTAACTCGCCTTGATCGTTGGGAACCGGAGCTGAATGAAGCCATACCAAACGACGAGCGTGACACCACGA
TGCCTGTAGCAATGGCAACAACGTTGCGCAAACTATTAACTGGCGAACTACTTACTCTAGCTTCCCGGCA
ACAATTAATAGACTGGATGGAGGCGGATAAAGTTGCAGGACCACTTCTGCGCTCGGCCCTTCCGGCTGGC
TGGTTTATTGCTGATAAATCTGGAGCCGGTGAGCGTGGAAGCCGCGGTATCATTGCAGCACTGGGGCCAG
ATGGTAAGCCCTCCCGTATCGTAGTTATCTACACGACGGGGAGTCAGGCAACTATGGATGAACGAAATAG
ACAGATCGCTGAGATAGGTGCCTCACTGATTAAGCATTGGTAACTGTCAGACCAAGTTTACTCATATATA
CTTTAGATTGATTTAAAACTTCATTTTTAATTTAAAAGGATCTAGGTGAAGATCCTTTTTGATAATCTCA
TGACCAAAATCCCTTAACGTGAGTTTTCGTTCCACTGAGCGTCAGACCCCGTAGAAAAGATCAAAGGATC
TTCTTGAGATCCTTTTTTTCTGCGCGTAATCTGCTGCTTGCAAACAAAAAAACCACCGCTACCAGCGGTG
GTTTGTTTGCCGGATCAAGAGCTACCAACTCTTTTTCCGAAGGTAACTGGCTTCAGCAGAGCGCAGATAC
CAAATACTGTTCTTCTAGTGTAGCCGTAGTTAGGCCACCACTTCAAGAACTCTGTAGCACCGCCTACATA
CCTCGCTCTGCTAATCCTGTTACCAGTGGCTGCTGCCAGTGGCGATAAGTCGTGTCTTACCGGGTTGGAC
TCAAGACGATAGTTACCGGATAAGGCGCAGCGGTCGGGCTGAACGGGGGGTTCGTGCACACAGCCCAGCT
TGGAGCGAACGACCTACACCGAACTGAGATACCTACAGCGTGAGCTATGAGAAAGCGCCACGCTTCCCGA
AGGGAGAAAGGCGGACAGGTATCCGGTAAGCGGCAGGGTCGGAACAGGAGAGCGCACGAGGGAGCTTCCA
GGGGGAAACGCCTGGTATCTTTATAGTCCTGTCGGGTTTCGCCACCTCTGACTTGAGCGTCGATTTTTGT
GATGCTCGTCAGGGGGGCGGAGCCTATGGAAAAACGCCAGCAACGCGGCCTTTTTACGGTTCCTGGCCTT
TTGCTGGCCTTTTGCTCACATGTGAGGGCCTATTTCCCATGATTCCTTCATATTTGCATATACGATACAA
GGCTGTTAGAGAGATAATTGGAATTAATTTGACTGTAAACACAAAGATATTAGTACAAAATACGTGACGT
AGAAAGTAATAATTTCTTGGGTAGTTTGCAGTTTTAAAATTATGTTTTAAAATGGACTATCATATGCTTA
CCGTAACTTGAAAGTATTTCGATTTCTTGGCTTTATATATCTTGTGGAAAGGACGAAACACCGGTTCGTC
ACCAGTTGACTCTGTTTTAGAGCTAGAAATAGCAAGTTAAAATAAGGCTAGTCCGTTATCAACTTGAAAA
AGTGGCACCGAGTCGGTGCTTTTTTGTTTTAGAGCTAGAAATAGCAAGTTAAAATAAGGCTAGTCCGTTT
TTAGCGCGTGCGCCAATTCTGCAGACAAATGGCTCTAGAGGTACCCGTTACATAACTTACGGTAAATGGC
CCGCCTGGCTGACCGCCCAACGACCCCCGCCCATTGACGTCAATAGTAACGCCAATAGGGACTTTCCATT
GACGTCAATGGGTGGAGTATTTACGGTAAACTGCCCACTTGGCAGTACATCAAGTGTATCATATGCCAAG
TACGCCCCCTATTGACGTCAATGACGGTAAATGGCCCGCCTGGCATTGTGCCCAGTACATGACCTTATGG
GACTTTCCTACTTGGCAGTACATCTACGTATTAGTCATCGCTATTACCATGGTCGAGGTGAGCCCCACGT
TCTGCTTCACTCTCCCCATCTCCCCCCCCTCCCCACCCCCAATTTTGTATTTATTTATTTTTTAATTATT
TTGTGCAGCGATGGGGGCGGGGGGGGGGG
